Addgene plasmid #10857: p3004 pGEM E6-AP 76kD
Depositing lab: Peter Howley. Depositing organization: Harvard Medical School. Publication: Localization of the E6-AP regions that direct human papillomavirus E6 binding, association with p53, and ubiquitination of associated proteins. Huibregtse JM, Scheffner M, Howley PM. Mol Cell Biol 1993 Aug;13(8):4918-27. PubMed 8393140.
Backbone
  Vector backbone: pGEM-1
  Backbone manufacturer: Promega
  Backbone size w/o insert (bp): 2865
  Vector type: Bacterial Expression
Growth in bacteria
  Bacterial resistance: Ampicillin, 100 μg/mL
  Growth temperature: 37°C
  Growth strain: DH5alpha
  Copy number: High Copy
Gene/Insert
  Gene/Insert name: E6-AP
  Species: H. sapiens (human)
  Mutation: 76kD: amino acids 213-865
  Entrez Gene: UBE3A (a.k.a. ANCR, AS, E6-AP, EPVE6AP, HPVE6A, PIX1)
  Cloning method: Restriction Enzyme; 5′ cloning site BamHI (not destroyed); 3′ cloning site HindIII (not destroyed)
  Sequencing primers: 5′ T7
Terms and licenses: Academic/Nonprofit Terms; Industry Terms: Not Available to Industry
Depositor comments: See author's map.
How to cite: p3004 pGEM E6-AP 76kD was a gift from Peter Howley (Addgene plasmid # 10857 ; http://n2t.net/addgene:10857 ; RRID:Addgene_10857)
