[The description below was written by a language model from this plasmid's Addgene catalogue record.]
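Description:
p3004 pGEM E6-AP 76kD is a high-copy bacterial plasmid built on the Promega pGEM-1 backbone (about 2.9 kb without insert) and selected with ampicillin. pGEM-1 is a standard cloning and in vitro transcription vector in which the polylinker is flanked by phage RNA polymerase promoters. The record lists a T7 primer as the 5′ sequencing primer, which suggests the insert is oriented for transcription from the T7 promoter, although the promoter is not explicitly named in the catalogue fields. No feature table or insert size is provided, and the depositor refers users to a separate map for details.

The insert is a truncated form of human E6-AP, the product of the UBE3A gene, cloned between BamHI and HindIII sites that both remain intact. This "76kD" version encodes amino acids 213–865, so it lacks the N-terminal portion of the protein while retaining the sequence through the stated C-terminal endpoint. No epitope tags or fusion partners are recorded. E6-AP is the cellular ubiquitin ligase that human papillomavirus E6 recruits to target p53 for ubiquitination. The associated study mapped the E6-AP regions responsible for E6 binding, association with p53, and ubiquitination of bound proteins, and this plasmid appears to be one of the truncation constructs used in that work. Although catalogued as a bacterial expression vector, a construct of this type is typically used as a template for in vitro transcription and translation, yielding the defined E6-AP fragment for binding and ubiquitination assays. The record itself does not spell out the method.
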