>Addgene plasmid #10857 | p3004 pGEM E6-AP 76kD | addgene partial sequence | sequence record 46898 | T7 5'-TAATACGACTCACTATAGGG-3'
ATTTGCAAAAATTAGGCCCTGATGATGTGTCTGTGGATATTGATGCCATTAGAAGGGTCTACACCAGATT
GCTCTCTAATGAAAAAATTGAAACTGCCTTTCTCAATGCACTTGTATATTTGTCACCTAACGTGGAATGT
GACTTGACGTATCACAATGTATACTCTCGAGATCCTAATTATCTGAATTTGTTCATTATCGGAATGGAGA
ATAGAAATCTCCACAGTCCTGAATATCTGGAAATGGCTTTGCCATTATTTTGCAAAGCGATGAGCAAGCT
ACCCCTTGCAGCCCAAGGAAAACTGATCAGACTGTGGTCTAAATACAATGCAGACCAGATTCGGAGAATG
ATGGAGACATTTCAGCAACTTATTACTTATAAAGTCATAAGCAATGAATTTAACAGTCGAAATCTAGTGA
ATGATGATGATGCCATTGTTGCTGCTTCGAAGTGCTTGAAAATGGTTTACTATGCAAATGTAGTGGGAGG
GGAAGTGGACACAAATCACAATGAAGAAGATGATGAAGAGCCCATCCCTGAGTCCAGCGAGCTGACACTT
CAGGAACTTTTGGGAGAAGAAAGAAGAAACAAGAAAGGTCTTCGAGTGGACCCCCTGGGAAACTGAACTT
GGGTGTTAAAACCCTGGATTGTCGAAAACCACTTTATCCCTTTT
